>Addgene plasmid #162637 | pcDNA4/TO-2xStrep-ORF68 R443A | addgene full sequence | sequence record 320635 | Addgene NGS Result
ACGGATCGGGAGATCTCCCGATCCCCTATGGTGCACTCTCAGTACAATCTGCTCTGATGCCGCATAGTTA
AGCCAGTATCTGCTCCCTGCTTGTGTGTTGGAGGTCGCTGAGTAGTGCGCGAGCAAAATTTAAGCTACAA
CAAGGCAAGGCTTGACCGACAATTGCATGAAGAATCTGCTTAGGGTTAGGCGTTTTGCGCTGCTTCGCGA
TGTACGGGCCAGATATACGCGTTGACATTGATTATTGACTAGTTATTAATAGTAATCAATTACGGGGTCA
TTAGTTCATAGCCCATATATGGAGTTCCGCGTTACATAACTTACGGTAAATGGCCCGCCTGGCTGACCGC
CCAACGACCCCCGCCCATTGACGTCAATAATGACGTATGTTCCCATAGTAACGCCAATAGGGACTTTCCA
TTGACGTCAATGGGTGGAGTATTTACGGTAAACTGCCCACTTGGCAGTACATCAAGTGTATCATATGCCA
AGTACGCCCCCTATTGACGTCAATGACGGTAAATGGCCCGCCTGGCATTATGCCCAGTACATGACCTTAT
GGGACTTTCCTACTTGGCAGTACATCTACGTATTAGTCATCGCTATTACCATGGTGATGCGGTTTTGGCA
GTACATCAATGGGCGTGGATAGCGGTTTGACTCACGGGGATTTCCAAGTCTCCACCCCATTGACGTCAAT
GGGAGTTTGTTTTGGCACCAAAATCAACGGGACTTTCCAAAATGTCGTAACAACTCCGCCCCATTGACGC
AAATGGGCGGTAGGCGTGTACGGTGGGAGGTCTATATAAGCAGAGCTCTCCCTATCAGTGATAGAGATCT
CCCTATCAGTGATAGAGATCGTCGACGAGCTCGTTTAGTGAACCGTCAGATCGCCTGGAGACGCCATCCA
CGCTGTTTTGACCTCCATAGAAGACACCGGGACCGATCCAGCCTCCGGACTCTAGCGTTTAAACTTAAGC
TTACCAATGTGGAGCCACCCCCAGTTCGAGAAGGGCGGCGGCAGCGGCGGCGGCAGCGGCGGCGGCAGCT
GGAGCCACCCCCAGTTCGAGAAGGGGGCGGCCATGTTTGTTCCCTGGCAACTCGGTACAATTACCCGTCA
CCGAGATGAGCTCCAAAAACTACTGGCAGCCTCCCTGCTCCCGGAGCACCCGGAGGAGAGCCTCGGTAAC
CCCATAATGACACAGATTCACCAGTCGCTCCAACCATCTTCCCCCTGCAGGGTCTGTCAGCTCCTATTTT
CTCTGGTCCGCGATTCGTCCACCCCCATGGGTTTCTTCGAGGACTATGCCTGCCTCTGCTTCTTCTGTCT
ATACGCCCCACACTGCTGGACCTCGACCATGGCGGCAGCGGCAGACCTGTGCGAGATCATGCATCTGCAC
TTTCCAGAAGAGGAGGCGACATACGGGCTATTCGGACCGGGTCGCCTTATGGGTATCGACTTGCAGCTGC
ACTTCTTTGTTCAAAAGTGCTTTAAGACCACCGCCGCCGAAAAAATACTGGGAATATCCAACCTGCAATT
TTTAAAATCAGAATTCATCCGGGGCATGCTCACAGGCACCATCACCTGCAACTTCTGCTTCAAAACGTCC
TGGCCCAGGACAGACAAGGAGGAGGCCACCGGCCCCACCCCATGCTGCCAGATTACAGACACCACCACCG
CACCCGCGAGCGGCATACCGGAACTAGCCCGGGCCACATTCTGCGGCGCAAGTCGCCCCACAAAGCCCAG
CCTACTTCCCGCGCTAATAGATATCTGGTCCACGAGCTCAGAGCTCCTTGACGAGCCGCGCCCTCGACTG
ATCGCAAGCGACATGAGTGAACTCAAATCCGTGGTCGCATCCCACGATCCGTTCTTCTCTCCCCCGCTTC
AGGCAGACACCTCCCAGGGTCCATGTCTAATGCACCCAACCCTGGGGCTACGATACAAAAACGGGACTGC
ATCCGTCTGCCTCCTCTGCGAGTGCCTTGCGGCACACCCAGAGGCACCCAAGGCGCTGCAGACCCTTCAG
TGCGAGGTAATGGGCCATATAGAAAACAACGTAAAGCTGGTAGACAGAATTGCCTTTGTGTTGGACAACC
CATTCGCCATGCCATATGTCTCAGATCCGCTACTTAGAGAGCTGATCCGGGGCTGTACCCCACAGGAAAT
TCACAAGCACCTGTTCTGCGACCCGCTGTGCGCCCTCAATGCTAAGGTGGTGTCAGAGGACGTACTATTC
CGCCTGCCCAGGGAGCAGGAGTATAAAAAGCTCAGGGCATCCGCGGCCGCCGGACAGCTCCTCGATGCCA
ACACCCTGTTCGACTGCGAGGTCGTGCAGACTTTGGTCTTTCTCTTTAAGGGTCTCCAAAACGCCAGGGT
GGGGAAAACCACCTCACTAGACATTATTGCCGAGCTAACCGCACAACTAAAAAGACACCGCCTAGACCTG
GCCCACCCCTCACAGACGTCACACTTGTACGCTTAATCGAGTCTAGAGGGCCCGTTTAAACCCGCTGATC
AGCCTCGACTGTGCCTTCTAGTTGCCAGCCATCTGTTGTTTGCCCCTCCCCCGTGCCTTCCTTGACCCTG
GAAGGTGCCACTCCCACTGTCCTTTCCTAATAAAATGAGGAAATTGCATCGCATTGTCTGAGTAGGTGTC
ATTCTATTCTGGGGGGTGGGGTGGGGCAGGACAGCAAGGGGGAGGATTGGGAAGACAATAGCAGGCATGC
TGGGGATGCGGTGGGCTCTATGGCTTCTGAGGCGGAAAGAACCAGCTGGGGCTCTAGGGGGTATCCCC
[124 nt withheld, positions 2799-2922]
C
[91 nt withheld, positions 2924-3014]
A
[49 nt withheld, positions 3016-3064]
CCTTTGACGTTGGAGTCCACGTTCTTT
[37 nt withheld, positions 3092-3128]
ACCCTATCTCGGTCTATTCTTTTGATTTATAAGGGATTTTGCCGATTTCGGCCTATTGGTTAAAAAATGA
GCTGATTTAACAAAAATTTAACGCGAATTAATTCTGTGGAATGTGTGTCAGTTAGGGTGTGGAAAGTCCC
CAGGCTCCCCAGCAGGCAGAAGTATGCAAAGCATGCATCTCAATTAGTCAGCAACCAGGTGTGGAAAGTC
CCCAGGCTCCCCAGCAGGCAGAAGTATGCAAAGCATGCATCTCAATTAGTCAGCAACCATAGTCCCGCCC
CTAACTCCGCCCATCCCGCCCCTAACTCCGCCCAGTTCCGCCCATTCTCCGCCCCATGGCTGACTAATTT
TTTTTATTTATGCAGAGGCCGAGGCCGCCTCTGCCTCTGAGCTATTCCAGAAGTAGTGAGGAGGCTTTTT
TGGAGGCCTAGGCTTTTGCAAAAAGCTCCCGGGAGCTTGTATATCCATTTTCGGATCTGATCAGCACGTG
TTGACAATTAATCATCGGCATAGTATATCGGCATAGTATAATACGACAAGGTGAGGAACTAAACCATGGC
CAAGTTGACCAGTGCCGTTCCGGTGCTCACCGCGCGCGACGTCGCCGGAGCGGTCGAGTTCTGGACCGAC
CGGCTCGGGTTCTCCCGGGACTTCGTGGAGGACGACTTCGCCGGTGTGGTCCGGGACGACGTGACCCTGT
TCATCAGCGCGGTCCAGGACCAGGTGGTGCCGGACAACACCCTGGCCTGGGTGTGGGTGCGCGGCCTGGA
CGAGCTGTACGCCGAGTGGTCGGAGGTCGTGTCCACGAACTTCCGGGACGCCTCCGGGCCGGCCATGACC
GAGATCGGCGAGCAGCCGTGGGGGCGGGAGTTCGCCCTGCGCGACCCGGCCGGCAACTGCGTGCACTTCG
TGGCCGAGGAGCAGGACTGACACGTGCTACGAGATTTCGATTCCACCGCCGCCTTCTATGAAAGGTTGGG
CTTCGGAATCGTTTTCCGGGACGCCGGCTGGATGATCCTCCAGCGCGGGGATCTCATGCTGGAGTTCTTC
GCCCACCCCAACTTGTTTATTGCAGCTTATAATGGTTACAAATAAAGCAATAGCATCACAAATTTCACAA
ATAAAGCATTTTTTTCACTGCATTCTAGTTGTGGTTTGTCCAAACTCATCAATGTATCTTATCATGTCTG
TATACCGTCGACCTCTAGCTAGAGCTTGGCGTAATCATGGTCATAGCTGTTTCCTGTGTGAAATTGTTAT
CCGCTCACAATTCCACACAACATACGAGCCGGAAGCATAAAGTGTAAAGCCTGGGGTGCCTAATGAGTGA
GCTAACTCACATTAATTGCGTTGCGCTCACTGCCCGCTTTCCAGTCGGGAAACCTGTCGTGCCAGCTGCA
TTAATGAATCGGCCAACGCGCGGGGAGAGGCGGTTTGCGTATTGGGCGCTCTTCCGCTTCCTCGCTCACT
GACTCGCTGCGCTCGGTCGTTCGGCTGCGGCGAGCGGTATCAGCTCACTCAAAGGCGGTAATACGGTTAT
CCACAGAATCAGGGGATAACGCAGGAAAGAACATGTGAGCAAAAGGCCAGCAAAAGGCCAGGAACCGTAA
AAAGGCCGCGTTGCTGGCGTTTTTCCATAGGCTCCGCCCCCCTGACGAGCATCACAAAAATCGACGCTCA
AGTCAGAGGTGGCGAAACCCGACAGGACTATAAAGATACCAGGCGTTTCCCCCTGGAAGCTCCCTCGTGC
GCTCTCCTGTTCCGACCCTGCCGCTTACCGGATACCTGTCCGCCTTTCTCCCTTCGGGAAGCGTGGCGCT
TTCTCATAGCTCACGCTGTAGGTATCTCAGTTCGGTGTAGGTCGTTCGCTCCAAGCTGGGCTGTGTGCAC
GAACCCCCCGTTCAGCCCGACCGCTGCGCCTTATCCGGTAACTATCGTCTTGAGTCCAACCCGGTAAGAC
ACGACTTATCGCCACTGGCAGCAGCCACTGGTAACAGGATTAGCAGAGCGAGGTATGTAGGCGGTGCTAC
AGAGTTCTTGAAGTGGTGGCCTAACTACGGCTACACTAGAAGAACAGTATTTGGTATCTGCGCTCTGCTG
AAGCCAGTTACCTTCGGAAAAAGAGTTGGTAGCTCTTGATCCGGCAAACAAACCACCGCTGGTAGCGGTG
GTTTTTTTGTTTGCAAGCAGCAGATTACGCGCAGAAAAAAAGGATCTCAAGAAGATCCTTTGATCTTTTC
TACGGGGTCTGACGCTCAGTGGAACGAAAACTCACGTTAAGGGATTTTGGTCATGAGATTATCAAAAAGG
ATCTTCACCTAGATCCTTTTAAATTAAAAATGAAGTTTTAAATCAATCTAAAGTATATATGAGTAAACTT
GGTCTGACAGTTACCAATGCTTAATCAGTGAGGCACCTATCTCAGCGATCTGTCTATTTCGTTCATCCAT
AGTTGCCTGACTCCCCGTCGTGTAGATAACTACGATACGGGAGGGCTTACCATCTGGCCCCAGTGCTGCA
ATGATACCGCGAGACCCACGCTCACCGGCTCCAGATTTATCAGCAATAAACCAGCCAGCCGGAAGGGCCG
AGCGCAGAAGTGGTCCTGCAACTTTATCCGCCTCCATCCAGTCTATTAATTGTTGCCGGGAAGCTAGAGT
AAGTAGTTCGCCAGTTAATAGTTTGCGCAACGTTGTTGCCATTGCTACAGGCATCGTGGTGTCACGCTCG
TCGTTTGGTATGGCTTCATTCAGCTCCGGTTCCCAACGATCAAGGCGAGTTACATGATCCCCCATGTTGT
GCAAAAAAGCGGTTAGCTCCTTCGGTCCTCCGATCGTTGTCAGAAGTAAGTTGGCCGCAGTGTTATCACT
CATGGTTATGGCAGCACTGCATAATTCTCTTACTGTCATGCCATCCGTAAGATGCTTTTCTGTGACTGGT
GAGTACTCAACCAAGTCATTCTGAGAATAGTGTATGCGGCGACCGAGTTGCTCTTGCCCGGCGTCAATAC
GGGATAATACCGCGCCACATAGCAGAACTTTAAAAGTGCTCATCATTGGAAAACGTTCTTCGGGGCGAAA
ACTCTCAAGGATCTTACCGCTGTTGAGATCCAGTTCGATGTAACCCACTCGTGCACCCAACTGATCTTCA
GCATCTTTTACTTTCACCAGCGTTTCTGGGTGAGCAAAAACAGGAAGGCAAAATGCCGCAAAAAAGGGAA
TAAGGGCGACACGGAAATGTTGAATACTCATACTCTTCCTTTTTCAATATTATTGAAGCATTTATCAGGG
TTATTGTCTCATGAGCGGATACATATTTGAATGTATTTAGAAAAATAAACAAATAGGGGTTCCGCGCACA
TTTCCCCGAAAAGTGCCACCTGACGTCG
Features (pLannotate 1.2.2; 23 found; start..end, strand, type, name):
     27..79      -  misc_feature   bom (fragment): basis of mobility region from pBR322
    234..613     +  enhancer       CMV enhancer: human cytomegalovirus immediate early enhancer
    614..817     +  promoter       CMV promoter: human cytomegalovirus (CMV) immediate early promoter
    819..838     +  promoter       PLtetO-1 promoter (fragment): modified phage lambda PL promoter with tet operator sites (Lutz and Bujard, 1997)
    840..859     +  promoter       PLtetO-1 promoter (fragment): modified phage lambda PL promoter with tet operator sites (Lutz and Bujard, 1997)
    867..900     +  promoter       TRE3GV promoter (fragment): 3rd-generation Tet-responsive promoter that can be activated by binding of Tet-On® 3G, optimized for retroviral and lentiviral vectors
    989..1012    +  CDS            Twin-Strep-tag (fragment): two Strep-Tag®II moieties connected by a linker for enhanced binding to Strep-Tactin®, an engineered form of streptavidin (Schmidt et al., 2013)
   1083..2483    +  CDS            ORF68: UL32_HHV8P - Protein inferred from homology: Swiss-Prot protein existence level 3. Plays a role in efficient localization of neo-synthesized capsids to nuclear replication compartments, thereby controlling cleavage and packaging of virus genomic DNA. From Human herpesvirus 8 type P (isolate GK18) (HHV-8) (Kaposi's sarcoma-associated herpesvirus).
   2529..2753    +  polyA_signal   bGH poly(A) signal: bovine growth hormone polyadenylation signal
   2757..2778    +  promoter       SV40 promoter (fragment): SV40 enhancer and early promoter
   2799..3227    +  rep_origin     f1 ori (sequence partly withheld): f1 bacteriophage origin of replication; arrow indicates direction of (+) strand synthesis
   3241..3570    +  promoter       SV40 promoter: SV40 enhancer and early promoter
   3618..3665    +  promoter       EM7 promoter: synthetic bacterial promoter&nbsp
   3684..4058    +  CDS            BleoR: antibiotic-binding protein; Sh ble from Streptoalloteichus hindustanus; confers resistance to bleomycin, phleomycin, and Zeocin™
   4068..4193    +  CDS            ble (fragment): BLE_KLEPN - Experimental evidence at protein level: Swiss-Prot protein existence level 1. Binding protein with a strong affinity to the bleomycin family of antibiotics. Binds to CL990; an antimitotic-antibiotic compound. From Klebsiella pneumoniae.
   4188..4309    +  polyA_signal   SV40 poly(A) signal: SV40 polyadenylation signal
   4382..4398    -  protein_bind   lac operator: The lac repressor binds to the lac operator to inhibit transcription in E. coli. This inhibition can be relieved by adding lactose or isopropyl-β-D-thiogalactopyranoside (IPTG). lac repressor encoded by lacI
   4406..4436    -  promoter       lac promoter: promoter for the E. coli lac operon
   4451..4472    -  protein_bind   CAP binding site: CAP binding activates transcription in the presence of cAMP. E. coli catabolite activator protein
   4485..4577    -  CDS            lacI (fragment): lac repressor; lacI; The lac repressor binds to the lac operator to inhibit transcription in E. coli. This inhibition can be relieved by adding lactose or isopropyl-β-D-thiogalactopyranoside (IPTG).
   4760..5348    -  rep_origin     ori: high-copy-number ColE1/pMB1/pBR322/pUC origin of replication
   5519..6379    -  CDS            AmpR: β-lactamase; bla; confers resistance to ampicillin, carbenicillin, and related antibiotics
   6380..6484    -  promoter       AmpR promoter: bla
