[The description below was written by a language model from this plasmid's Addgene catalogue record and pLannotate feature annotations shown in this document.]
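Description:
pcDNA4/TO-2xStrep-ORF68 R443A is a mammalian expression plasmid of about 6.5 kb, built on the Invitrogen pcDNA4/TO backbone. It produces a point mutant of the Kaposi's sarcoma-associated herpesvirus (KSHV/HHV-8) ORF68 protein. In E. coli it is maintained at high copy from a ColE1/pUC-type origin and selected with ampicillin through the β-lactamase gene. An f1 phage origin is also present. For selection in mammalian cells, the backbone carries a Zeocin resistance cassette. In this cassette the Sh ble gene sits behind tandem SV40 early and bacterial EM7 promoters and is followed by an SV40 polyadenylation signal.

The expression cassette uses the human CMV immediate-early enhancer and promoter. Two short elements follow immediately downstream, which the annotation software labels as PLtetO-1 fragments. These correspond to the tandem tet operator sites characteristic of the "TO" backbone. They allow transcription to be repressed in cells that express the Tet repressor and induced with tetracycline or doxycycline. In cells lacking the repressor, the promoter behaves constitutively. The 1,401 bp ORF68 coding sequence is fused at its N-terminus to a 2xStrep-tag II (Twin-Strep) tag, only part of which the feature table recognises. This tag allows affinity capture on Strep-Tactin resin as well as detection. The transcript terminates at the bovine growth hormone polyadenylation signal.

ORF68 is the KSHV homologue of the herpesvirus UL32 family and is annotated as acting in cleavage and packaging of viral genomic DNA. This construct replaces arginine 443 with alanine. The associated study concerns a pentameric ring protein required for herpesviral packaging. The plasmid therefore appears suited to comparing the mutant with wild-type ORF68 in expression, purification or functional assays, although the record does not state the specific effect of R443A.
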