Addgene plasmid #162637: pcDNA4/TO-2xStrep-ORF68 R443A
Purpose: Expresses N-terminal 2x-Strep-tagged ORF68 R443A in mammalian cells
Depositing lab: Britt Glaunsinger. Depositing organization: University of California, Berkeley. Publication: A pentameric protein ring with novel architecture is required for herpesviral packaging. Didychuk AL, Gates SN, Gardner MR, Strong LM, Martin A, Glaunsinger BA. Elife. 2021 Feb 8;10. pii: 62261. doi: 10.7554/eLife.62261. PubMed 33554858.
Backbone
  Vector backbone: pcDNA4/TO
  Backbone manufacturer: Invitrogen
  Backbone size w/o insert (bp): 5111
  Total vector size (bp): 6512
  Vector type: Mammalian Expression
  Selectable markers: Zeocin
Growth in bacteria
  Bacterial resistance: Ampicillin, 100 μg/mL
  Growth temperature: 37°C
  Growth strain: DH5alpha
  Copy number: High Copy
Gene/Insert
  Gene/Insert name: ORF68
  Species: KSHV (HHV-8)
  Insert size (bp): 1401
  Mutation: Amino acid R443 mutated to alanine
  Promoter: CMV
  Tag / fusion protein: N-terminal 2xStrep-Tag II (N terminal on backbone)
  Cloning method: Ligation Independent Cloning
  Sequencing primers: 5′ CGCAAATGGGCGGTAGGCGTG; 3′ ACAGTGGGAGTGGCACCTT
Terms and licenses: Academic/Nonprofit Terms; Industry Terms: Not Available to Industry
How to cite: pcDNA4/TO-2xStrep-ORF68 R443A was a gift from Britt Glaunsinger (Addgene plasmid # 162637 ; http://n2t.net/addgene:162637 ; RRID:Addgene_162637)
